Addgene plasmid #167799: MAC_N_STA5A
Purpose: Expresses STA5A in mammalian cells
Depositing lab: Markku Varjosalo. Depositing organization: University of Helsinki. Publication: Human transcription factor protein interaction networks. Goos H, Kinnunen M, Salokas K, Tan Z, Liu X, Yadav L, Zhang Q, Wei GH, Varjosalo M. Nat Commun. 2022 Feb 9;13(1):766. doi: 10.1038/s41467-022-28341-5. PubMed 35140242.
Backbone
  Vector backbone: MAC-tag-N (#108078)
  Vector type: Mammalian Expression
  Selectable markers: Hygromycin
Growth in bacteria
  Bacterial resistance: Ampicillin, 100 μg/mL
  Growth temperature: 37°C
  Growth strain: DH5alpha
  Copy number: High Copy
Gene/Insert
  Gene/Insert name: STA5A (alt names: Uniprot P42229; ENSG00000126561)
  Species: H. sapiens (human)
  Mutation: no mutations
  Entrez Gene: STAT5A (a.k.a. MGF, STAT5)
  Tag / fusion protein: MAC (N terminal on backbone)
  Cloning method: Gateway Cloning
Terms and licenses: Academic/Nonprofit Terms; Industry Terms: Not Available to Industry
How to cite: MAC_N_STA5A was a gift from Markku Varjosalo (Addgene plasmid # 167799 ; http://n2t.net/addgene:167799 ; RRID:Addgene_167799)
