[The description below was written by a language model from this plasmid's Addgene catalogue record and pLannotate feature annotations shown in this document.]
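Description:
MAC_N_STA5A is a mammalian expression plasmid built by Gateway cloning in the MAC-tag-N backbone. It carries the unmutated human STAT5A coding sequence (UniProt name STA5A), a signal transducer and transcription activator that responds to cytokine and growth factor signalling. In bacteria it replicates from a high-copy ColE1/pUC-type origin and is selected with ampicillin through a β-lactamase gene. A fragment of the f1 origin and remnants of lac regulatory sequence are also annotated in the backbone.

Expression is driven by the CMV immediate-early enhancer and promoter. Short tet operator–like fragments follow the promoter, which suggests tetracycline-regulated expression in cells that supply the Tet repressor, although the catalogue fields do not state this. The open reading frame begins with the N-terminal MAC tag, annotated here as an E. coli BirA-derived biotin ligase followed by an HA epitope and two Strep-Tag II motifs. An attB1 site joins the tag to STAT5A, and the cassette ends with attB2 and the bovine growth hormone polyadenylation signal.

Downstream, an FRT site sits directly in front of a hygromycin resistance gene that has an SV40 poly(A) signal but no complete annotated promoter of its own. This layout is typical of vectors designed for FLP-mediated integration into a genomic FRT landing site, where insertion activates hygromycin resistance and yields isogenic stable lines.

The biotin ligase can support proximity-dependent biotinylation, and the Strep tags can support affinity purification. The construct is therefore suited to mapping STAT5A protein interactions by mass spectrometry, in line with the depositor's study of human transcription factor interaction networks.
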