Features (pLannotate 1.2.2; 27 found; start..end, strand, type, name):
      1..380     +  enhancer       CMV enhancer: human cytomegalovirus immediate early enhancer
    381..584     +  promoter       CMV promoter: human cytomegalovirus (CMV) immediate early promoter
    586..605     +  promoter       PLtetO-1 promoter (fragment): modified phage lambda PL promoter with tet operator sites (Lutz and Bujard, 1997)
    607..626     +  promoter       PLtetO-1 promoter (fragment): modified phage lambda PL promoter with tet operator sites (Lutz and Bujard, 1997)
    634..667     +  promoter       TRE3GV promoter (fragment): 3rd-generation Tet-responsive promoter that can be activated by binding of Tet-On® 3G, optimized for retroviral and lentiviral vectors
    827..1789    +  CDS            birA: BIRA_ECOLI - Also known as bioR, dhbB. Experimental evidence at protein level: Swiss-Prot protein existence level 1. Acts both as a biotin--[acetyl-CoA-carboxylase] ligase and a biotin-operon repressor. In the presence of ATP, BirA activates biotin to form the BirA-biotinyl-5'-adenylate (BirA-bio-5'-AMP or holoBirA) complex. HoloBirA can either transfer the biotinyl moiety to the biotin carboxyl carrier protein (BCCP) subunit of acetyl-CoA carboxylase, or bind to the biotin operator site and inhibit transcription of the operon. From Escherichia coli (strain K12).
   1790..1815    +  CDS            3xHA (fragment): three tandem HA epitope tags
   1847..1866    +  CDS            Strep-Tag II (fragment): peptide that binds Strep-Tactin®, an engineered form of streptavidin
   1907..1929    +  CDS            Strep-Tag II (fragment): peptide that binds Strep-Tactin®, an engineered form of streptavidin
   1943..1967    +  protein_bind   attB1: mutant version of attB; recombination site for the Gateway® BP reaction BP Clonase™
   1973..4354    +  CDS            STAT5A: STA5A_HUMAN - Also known as STAT5. Experimental evidence at protein level: Swiss-Prot protein existence level 1. Carries out a dual function: signal transduction and activation of transcription. Mediates cellular responses to the cytokine KITLG/SCF and other growth factors. Mediates cellular responses to ERBB4. May mediate cellular responses to activated FGFR1, FGFR2, FGFR3 and FGFR4. Binds to the GAS element and activates PRL- induced transcription. Regulates the expression of milk proteins during lactation. From Homo sapiens (Human).
   4359..4383    -  protein_bind   attB2: mutant version of attB; recombination site for the Gateway® BP reaction BP Clonase™
   4427..4651    +  polyA_signal   bGH poly(A) signal: bovine growth hormone polyadenylation signal
   4655..4676    +  promoter       SV40 promoter (fragment): SV40 enhancer and early promoter
   4697..4930    +  rep_origin     f1 ori (fragment) (sequence partly withheld): f1 bacteriophage origin of replication; arrow indicates direction of (+) strand synthesis
   4935..4982    +  protein_bind   FRT: FLP-mediated recombination occurs in the 8-bp core sequence TCTAGAAA (Turan and Bode, 2011). FLP recombinase from the Saccharomyces cerevisiae 2μ plasmid
   4990..6012    +  CDS            HygR: aminoglycoside phosphotransferase from E. coli; aph(4)-Ia; confers resistance to hygromycin
   6022..6147    +  CDS            ble (fragment): BLE_KLEPN - Experimental evidence at protein level: Swiss-Prot protein existence level 1. Binding protein with a strong affinity to the bleomycin family of antibiotics. Binds to CL990; an antimitotic-antibiotic compound. From Klebsiella pneumoniae.
   6142..6263    +  polyA_signal   SV40 poly(A) signal: SV40 polyadenylation signal
   6336..6352    -  protein_bind   lac operator: The lac repressor binds to the lac operator to inhibit transcription in E. coli. This inhibition can be relieved by adding lactose or isopropyl-β-D-thiogalactopyranoside (IPTG). lac repressor encoded by lacI
   6360..6390    -  promoter       lac promoter: promoter for the E. coli lac operon
   6405..6426    -  protein_bind   CAP binding site: CAP binding activates transcription in the presence of cAMP. E. coli catabolite activator protein
   6439..6531    -  CDS            lacI (fragment): lac repressor; lacI; The lac repressor binds to the lac operator to inhibit transcription in E. coli. This inhibition can be relieved by adding lactose or isopropyl-β-D-thiogalactopyranoside (IPTG).
   6714..7302    -  rep_origin     ori: high-copy-number ColE1/pMB1/pBR322/pUC origin of replication
   7473..8333    -  CDS            AmpR: β-lactamase; bla; confers resistance to ampicillin, carbenicillin, and related antibiotics
   8334..8438    -  promoter       AmpR promoter: bla
   8497..8549    -  misc_feature   bom (fragment): basis of mobility region from pBR322
>Addgene plasmid #167799 | MAC_N_STA5A | addgene full sequence | sequence record 337727 | Addgene NGS Result
GACATTGATTATTGACTAGTTATTAATAGTAATCAATTACGGGGTCATTAGTTCATAGCCCATATATGGA
GTTCCGCGTTACATAACTTACGGTAAATGGCCCGCCTGGCTGACCGCCCAACGACCCCCGCCCATTGACG
TCAATAATGACGTATGTTCCCATAGTAACGCCAATAGGGACTTTCCATTGACGTCAATGGGTGGAGTATT
TACGGTAAACTGCCCACTTGGCAGTACATCAAGTGTATCATATGCCAAGTACGCCCCCTATTGACGTCAA
TGACGGTAAATGGCCCGCCTGGCATTATGCCCAGTACATGACCTTATGGGACTTTCCTACTTGGCAGTAC
ATCTACGTATTAGTCATCGCTATTACCATGGTGATGCGGTTTTGGCAGTACATCAATGGGCGTGGATAGC
GGTTTGACTCACGGGGATTTCCAAGTCTCCACCCCATTGACGTCAATGGGAGTTTGTTTTGGCACCAAAA
TCAACGGGACTTTCCAAAATGTCGTAACAACTCCGCCCCATTGACGCAAATGGGCGGTAGGCGTGTACGG
TGGGAGGTCTATATAAGCAGAGCTCTCCCTATCAGTGATAGAGATCTCCCTATCAGTGATAGAGATCGTC
GACGAGCTCGTTTAGTGAACCGTCAGATCGCCTGGAGACGCCATCCACGCTGTTTTGACCTCCATAGAAG
ACACCGGGACCGATCCAGCCTCCGGACTCTAGCGTTTAAACTTAAGCTTGGTACCGAGCTCGGATCCACT
AGTCCAGTGTGGTGGAATTCTGCAGATATCCAGCACAGTGGCGGCCGCTCGAGACCATGAAGGACAACAC
CGTGCCCCTGAAGCTGATCGCCCTGCTGGCCAACGGCGAGTTCCACTCTGGCGAGCAGCTGGGCGAGACA
CTGGGCATGAGCAGAGCCGCCATCAACAAGCACATCCAGACCCTGCGGGACTGGGGCGTGGACGTGTTCA
CAGTGCCCGGCAAGGGCTACAGCCTGCCCGAGCCCATCCAGCTGCTGAACGCCAAGCAGATCCTGGGCCA
GCTGGATGGCGGATCTGTGGCCGTGCTGCCCGTGATCGACAGCACCAACCAGTATCTGCTCGACCGGATC
GGCGAGCTGAAGTCCGGCGACGCCTGTATCGCCGAGTACCAGCAGGCCGGCAGAGGCGGCAGGGGCAGAA
AGTGGTTCAGCCCCTTCGGCGCCAACCTGTACCTGAGCATGTTCTGGAGACTGGAACAGGGCCCAGCCGC
CGCTATTGGCCTGAGCCTGGTCATCGGCATCGTGATGGCCGAGGTGCTGCGGAAGCTGGGCGCCGACAAA
GTGCGCGTGAAGTGGCCCAACGACCTGTATCTGCAGGACCGGAAGCTGGCCGGCATCCTGGTGGAACTGA
CCGGCAAAACAGGCGACGCCGCCCAGATCGTGATCGGCGCTGGCATCAACATGGCCATGCGGCGGGTGGA
AGAGAGCGTGGTCAACCAGGGCTGGATCACCCTGCAGGAAGCCGGCATCAACCTGGACCGGAACACCCTG
GCCGCCATGCTGATCAGAGAGCTGAGAGCCGCCCTGGAACTGTTCGAGCAGGAAGGCCTGGCCCCCTACC
TGAGCAGATGGGAGAAGCTGGACAACTTCATCAACCGGCCCGTGAAACTGATCATCGGCGACAAAGAGAT
CTTCGGCATCAGCCGGGGCATCGACAAGCAGGGGGCCCTGCTCCTGGAACAGGACGGCATCATCAAGCCC
TGGATGGGCGGCGAGATCAGCCTGCGGAGCGCCGAGAAGTACCCATACGATGTTCCTGACTATGCCGGTA
CCGAGCTCGGATCCACCATGGCTAGCTGGAGCCACCCGCAGTTCGAGAAAGGTGGAGGTTCCGGAGGTGG
ATCGGGAGGTGGATCGTGGAGCCACCCGCAGTTCGAAAAAGCGGCCGATATCACAAGTTTGTACAAAAAA
GCAGGCTCCACCATGGCGGGCTGGATCCAGGCCCAGCAGCTGCAGGGAGACGCGCTGCGCCAGATGCAGG
TGCTGTACGGCCAGCACTTCCCCATCGAGGTCCGGCACTACTTGGCCCAGTGGATTGAGAGCCAGCCATG
GGATGCCATTGACTTGGACAATCCCCAGGACAGAGCCCAAGCCACCCAGCTCCTGGAGGGCCTGGTGCAG
GAGCTGCAGAAGAAGGCGGAGCACCAGGTGGGGGAAGATGGGTTTTTACTGAAGATCAAGCTGGGGCACT
ACGCCACGCAGCTCCAGAAAACATATGACCGCTGCCCCCTGGAGCTGGTCCGCTGCATCCGGCACATTCT
GTACAATGAACAGAGGCTGGTCCGAGAAGCCAACAATTGCAGCTCTCCGGCTGGGATCCTGGTTGACGCC
ATGTCCCAGAAGCACCTTCAGATCAACCAGACATTTGAGGAGCTGCGACTGGTCACGCAGGACACAGAGA
ATGAGCTGAAGAAACTGCAGCAGACTCAGGAGTACTTCATCATCCAGTACCAGGAGAGCCTGAGGATCCA
AGCTCAGTTTGCCCAGCTGGCCCAGCTGAGCCCCCAGGAGCGTCTGAGCCGGGAGACGGCCCTCCAGCAG
AAGCAGGTGTCTCTGGAGGCCTGGTTGCAGCGTGAGGCACAGACACTGCAGCAGTACCGCGTGGAGCTGG
CCGAGAAGCACCAGAAGACCCTGCAGCTGCTGCGGAAGCAGCAGACCATCATCCTGGATGACGAGCTGAT
CCAGTGGAAGCGGCGGCAGCAGCTGGCCGGGAACGGCGGGCCCCCCGAGGGCAGCCTGGACGTGCTACAG
TCCTGGTGTGAGAAGTTGGCCGAGATCATCTGGCAGAACCGGCAGCAGATCCGCAGGGCTGAGCACCTCT
GCCAGCAGCTGCCCATCCCCGGCCCAGTGGAGGAGATGCTGGCCGAGGTCAACGCCACCATCACGGACAT
TATCTCAGCCCTGGTGACCAGCACATTCATCATTGAGAAGCAGCCTCCTCAGGTCCTGAAGACCCAGACC
AAGTTTGCAGCCACCGTACGCCTGCTGGTGGGCGGGAAGCTGAACGTGCACATGAATCCCCCCCAGGTGA
AGGCCACCATCATCAGTGAGCAGCAGGCCAAGTCTCTGCTTAAAAATGAGAACACCCGCAACGAGTGCAG
TGGTGAGATCCTGAACAACTGCTGCGTGATGGAGTACCACCAAGCCACGGGCACCCTCAGTGCCCACTTC
AGGAACATGTCACTGAAGAGGATCAAGCGTGCTGACCGGCGGGGTGCAGAGTCCGTGACAGAGGAGAAGT
TCACAGTCCTGTTTGAGTCTCAGTTCAGTGTTGGCAGCAATGAGCTTGTGTTCCAGGTGAAGACTCTGTC
CCTACCTGTGGTTGTCATCGTCCACGGCAGCCAGGACCACAATGCCACGGCTACTGTGCTGTGGGACAAT
GCCTTTGCTGAGCCGGGCAGGGTGCCATTTGCCGTGCCTGACAAAGTGCTGTGGCCGCAGCTGTGTGAGG
CGCTCAACATGAAATTCAAGGCCGAAGTGCAGAGCAACCGGGGCCTGACCAAGGAGAACCTCGTGTTCCT
GGCGCAGAAACTGTTCAACAACAGCAGCAGCCACCTGGAGGACTACAGTGGCCTGTCCGTGTCCTGGTCC
CAGTTCAACAGGGAGAACTTGCCGGGCTGGAACTACACCTTCTGGCAGTGGTTTGACGGGGTGATGGAGG
TGTTGAAGAAGCACCACAAGCCCCACTGGAATGATGGGGCCATCCTAGGTTTTGTGAATAAGCAACAGGC
CCACGACCTGCTCATCAACAAGCCCGACGGGACCTTCTTGTTGCGCTTTAGTGACTCAGAAATCGGGGGC
ATCACCATCGCCTGGAAGTTTGATTCCCCGGAACGCAACCTGTGGAACCTGAAACCATTCACCACGCGGG
ATTTCTCCATCAGGTCCCTGGCTGACCGGCTGGGGGACCTGAGCTATCTCATCTATGTGTTTCCTGACCG
CCCCAAGGATGAGGTCTTCTCCAAGTACTACACTCCTGTGCTGGCTAAAGCTGTTGATGGATATGTGAAA
CCACAGATCAAGCAAGTGGTCCCTGAGTTTGTGAATGCATCTGCAGATGCTGGGGGCAGCAGCGCCACGT
ACATGGACCAGGCCCCCTCCCCAGCTGTGTGCCCCCAGGCTCCCTATAACATGTACCCACAGAACCCTGA
CCATGTACTCGATCAGGATGGAGAATTCGACCTGGATGAGACCATGGATGTGGCCAGGCACGTGGAGGAA
CTCTTACGCCGACCAATGGACAGTCTTGACTCCCGCCTCTCGCCCCCTGCCGGTCTTTTCACCTCTGCCA
GAGGCTCCCTCTCATTGGACCCAGCTTTCTTGTACAAAGTGGTGACGTAAGCTAGGGGCCCGTTTAAACC
CGCTGATCAGCCTCGACTGTGCCTTCTAGTTGCCAGCCATCTGTTGTTTGCCCCTCCCCCGTGCCTTCCT
TGACCCTGGAAGGTGCCACTCCCACTGTCCTTTCCTAATAAAATGAGGAAATTGCATCGCATTGTCTGAG
TAGGTGTCATTCTATTCTGGGGGGTGGGGTGGGGCAGGACAGCAAGGGGGAGGATTGGGAAGACAATAGC
AGGCATGCTGGGGATGCGGTGGGCTCTATGGCTTCTGAGGCGGAAAGAACCAGCTGGGGCTCTAGGGGGT
ATCCCC
[124 nt withheld, positions 4697-4820]
C
[91 nt withheld, positions 4822-4912]
AGGGTGATGGTTCACGTACCTAGAAGTTCCTATTCCGAAGTTCCTATTCTCTAGAAAGTATAGGAACTTC
CTTGGCCAAAAAGCCTGAACTCACCGCGACGTCTGTCGAGAAGTTTCTGATCGAAAAGTTCGACAGCGTC
TCCGACCTGATGCAGCTCTCGGAGGGCGAAGAATCTCGTGCTTTCAGCTTCGATGTAGGAGGGCGTGGAT
ATGTCCTGCGGGTAAATAGCTGCGCCGATGGTTTCTACAAAGATCGTTATGTTTATCGGCACTTTGCATC
GGCCGCGCTCCCGATTCCGGAAGTGCTTGACATTGGGGAATTCAGCGAGAGCCTGACCTATTGCATCTCC
CGCCGTGCACAGGGTGTCACGTTGCAAGACCTGCCTGAAACCGAACTGCCCGCTGTTCTGCAGCCGGTCG
CGGAGGCCATGGATGCGATCGCTGCGGCCGATCTTAGCCAGACGAGCGGGTTCGGCCCATTCGGACCGCA
AGGAATCGGTCAATACACTACATGGCGTGATTTCATATGCGCGATTGCTGATCCCCATGTGTATCACTGG
CAAACTGTGATGGACGACACCGTCAGTGCGTCCGTCGCGCAGGCTCTCGATGAGCTGATGCTTTGGGCCG
AGGACTGCCCCGAAGTCCGGCACCTCGTGCACGCGGATTTCGGCTCCAACAATGTCCTGACGGACAATGG
CCGCATAACAGCGGTCATTGACTGGAGCGAGGCGATGTTCGGGGATTCCCAATACGAGGTCGCCAACATC
TTCTTCTGGAGGCCGTGGTTGGCTTGTATGGAGCAGCAGACGCGCTACTTCGAGCGGAGGCATCCGGAGC
TTGCAGGATCGCCGCGGCTCCGGGCGTATATGCTCCGCATTGGTCTTGACCAACTCTATCAGAGCTTGGT
TGACGGCAATTTCGATGATGCAGCTTGGGCGCAGGGTCGATGCGACGCAATCGTCCGATCCGGAGCCGGG
ACTGTCGGGCGTACACAAATCGCCCGCAGAAGCGCGGCCGTCTGGACCGATGGCTGTGTAGAAGTACTCG
CCGATAGTGGAAACCGACGCCCCAGCACTCGTCCGAGGGCAAAGGAATAGCACGTACTACGAGATTTCGA
TTCCACCGCCGCCTTCTATGAAAGGTTGGGCTTCGGAATCGTTTTCCGGGACGCCGGCTGGATGATCCTC
CAGCGCGGGGATCTCATGCTGGAGTTCTTCGCCCACCCCAACTTGTTTATTGCAGCTTATAATGGTTACA
AATAAAGCAATAGCATCACAAATTTCACAAATAAAGCATTTTTTTCACTGCATTCTAGTTGTGGTTTGTC
CAAACTCATCAATGTATCTTATCATGTCTGTATACCGTCGACCTCTAGCTAGAGCTTGGCGTAATCATGG
TCATAGCTGTTTCCTGTGTGAAATTGTTATCCGCTCACAATTCCACACAACATACGAGCCGGAAGCATAA
AGTGTAAAGCCTGGGGTGCCTAATGAGTGAGCTAACTCACATTAATTGCGTTGCGCTCACTGCCCGCTTT
CCAGTCGGGAAACCTGTCGTGCCAGCTGCATTAATGAATCGGCCAACGCGCGGGGAGAGGCGGTTTGCGT
ATTGGGCGCTCTTCCGCTTCCTCGCTCACTGACTCGCTGCGCTCGGTCGTTCGGCTGCGGCGAGCGGTAT
CAGCTCACTCAAAGGCGGTAATACGGTTATCCACAGAATCAGGGGATAACGCAGGAAAGAACATGTGAGC
AAAAGGCCAGCAAAAGGCCAGGAACCGTAAAAAGGCCGCGTTGCTGGCGTTTTTCCATAGGCTCCGCCCC
CCTGACGAGCATCACAAAAATCGACGCTCAAGTCAGAGGTGGCGAAACCCGACAGGACTATAAAGATACC
AGGCGTTTCCCCCTGGAAGCTCCCTCGTGCGCTCTCCTGTTCCGACCCTGCCGCTTACCGGATACCTGTC
CGCCTTTCTCCCTTCGGGAAGCGTGGCGCTTTCTCATAGCTCACGCTGTAGGTATCTCAGTTCGGTGTAG
GTCGTTCGCTCCAAGCTGGGCTGTGTGCACGAACCCCCCGTTCAGCCCGACCGCTGCGCCTTATCCGGTA
ACTATCGTCTTGAGTCCAACCCGGTAAGACACGACTTATCGCCACTGGCAGCAGCCACTGGTAACAGGAT
TAGCAGAGCGAGGTATGTAGGCGGTGCTACAGAGTTCTTGAAGTGGTGGCCTAACTACGGCTACACTAGA
AGAACAGTATTTGGTATCTGCGCTCTGCTGAAGCCAGTTACCTTCGGAAAAAGAGTTGGTAGCTCTTGAT
CCGGCAAACAAACCACCGCTGGTAGCGGTGGTTTTTTTGTTTGCAAGCAGCAGATTACGCGCAGAAAAAA
AGGATCTCAAGAAGATCCTTTGATCTTTTCTACGGGGTCTGACGCTCAGTGGAACGAAAACTCACGTTAA
GGGATTTTGGTCATGAGATTATCAAAAAGGATCTTCACCTAGATCCTTTTAAATTAAAAATGAAGTTTTA
AATCAATCTAAAGTATATATGAGTAAACTTGGTCTGACAGTTACCAATGCTTAATCAGTGAGGCACCTAT
CTCAGCGATCTGTCTATTTCGTTCATCCATAGTTGCCTGACTCCCCGTCGTGTAGATAACTACGATACGG
GAGGGCTTACCATCTGGCCCCAGTGCTGCAATGATACCGCGAGACCCACGCTCACCGGCTCCAGATTTAT
CAGCAATAAACCAGCCAGCCGGAAGGGCCGAGCGCAGAAGTGGTCCTGCAACTTTATCCGCCTCCATCCA
GTCTATTAATTGTTGCCGGGAAGCTAGAGTAAGTAGTTCGCCAGTTAATAGTTTGCGCAACGTTGTTGCC
ATTGCTACAGGCATCGTGGTGTCACGCTCGTCGTTTGGTATGGCTTCATTCAGCTCCGGTTCCCAACGAT
CAAGGCGAGTTACATGATCCCCCATGTTGTGCAAAAAAGCGGTTAGCTCCTTCGGTCCTCCGATCGTTGT
CAGAAGTAAGTTGGCCGCAGTGTTATCACTCATGGTTATGGCAGCACTGCATAATTCTCTTACTGTCATG
CCATCCGTAAGATGCTTTTCTGTGACTGGTGAGTACTCAACCAAGTCATTCTGAGAATAGTGTATGCGGC
GACCGAGTTGCTCTTGCCCGGCGTCAATACGGGATAATACCGCGCCACATAGCAGAACTTTAAAAGTGCT
CATCATTGGAAAACGTTCTTCGGGGCGAAAACTCTCAAGGATCTTACCGCTGTTGAGATCCAGTTCGATG
TAACCCACTCGTGCACCCAACTGATCTTCAGCATCTTTTACTTTCACCAGCGTTTCTGGGTGAGCAAAAA
CAGGAAGGCAAAATGCCGCAAAAAAGGGAATAAGGGCGACACGGAAATGTTGAATACTCATACTCTTCCT
TTTTCAATATTATTGAAGCATTTATCAGGGTTATTGTCTCATGAGCGGATACATATTTGAATGTATTTAG
AAAAATAAACAAATAGGGGTTCCGCGCACATTTCCCCGAAAAGTGCCACCTGACGTCGACGGATCGGGAG
ATCTCCCGATCCCCTATGGTGCACTCTCAGTACAATCTGCTCTGATGCCGCATAGTTAAGCCAGTATCTG
CTCCCTGCTTGTGTGTTGGAGGTCGCTGAGTAGTGCGCGAGCAAAATTTAAGCTACAACAAGGCAAGGCT
TGACCGACAATTGCATGAAGAATCTGCTTAGGGTTAGGCGTTTTGCGCTGCTTCGCGATGTACGGGCCAG
ATATACGCGTT
